>Addgene plasmid #232841 | pAAV-CAG-NES-FRCaMPi-P2A-mGreenLantern | addgene full sequence | sequence record 480866 | Addgene NGS Result
TATCTACGTAGCCATGCTCTAGGAAGAGTACCATTGACGTCAATAATGACGTATGTTCCCATAGTAACGC
CAATAGGGACTTTCCATTGACGTCAATGGGTGGAGTATTTACGGTAAACTGCCCACTTGGCAGTACATCA
AGTGTATCATATGCCAAGTACGCCCCCTATTGACGTCAATGACGGTAAATGGCCCGCCTGGCATTATGCC
CAGTACATGACCTTATGGGACTTTCCTACTTGGCAGTACATCTACGTATTAGTCATCGCTATTACCATGG
TCGAGGTGAGCCCCACGTTCTGCTTCACTCTCCCCATCTCCCCCCCCTCCCCACCCCCAATTTTGTATTT
ATTTATTTTTTAATTATTTTGTGCAGCGATGGGGGCGGGGGGGGGGGGGGGGCGCGCGCCGGGGGGGGGG
GGGGGGGGGGGGGGGGGGGGSGGGGSGRGGCGGRGRGGKGCGGCGGCAGCCAATCAGAGCGGCGCGCTCC
GAAAGTTTCCTTTTATGGCGAGGCGGCGGCGGCGGCGGCCCTATAAAAAGCGAAGCGCGCGGCGGGCGGG
AGTCGCTGCGCGCTGCCTTCGCCCCGTGCCCCGCTCCGCCGCCGCCTCGCGCCGCCCGCCCCGGCTCTGA
CTGACCGCGTTACTCCCACAGGTGAGCGGGCGGGACGGCCCTTCTCCTCCGGGCTGTAATTAGCGCTTGG
TTTAATGACGGCTTGTTTCTTTTCTGTGGCTGCGTGAAAGCCTTGAGGGGCTCCGGGAGGGCCCTTTGTG
CGGGGGGAGCGGCTCGGGGCTGTCCGCGGGGGGACGGCTGCCTTCGGGGGGGACGGGGCAGGGCGGGGTT
CGGCTTCTGGCGTGTGACCGGCGGCTCTAGAGCCTCTGCTAACCATGTTCATGCCTTCTTCTTTTTCCTA
CAGCTCCTGGGCAACGTGCTGGTTATTGTGCTGTCTCATCATTTTGGCAAAGAATTGGATCCGGTACCGC
CACCATGCTTCAACTTCCTCCTCTTGAACGTCTTACTCTTTCGAGATCTATGGTGAGCAAGGGCGAGGAG
GATAACATGGCCATCATCAAGGAGTTCATGCGCTTCAAGGTGCACATGGAGGGCTCCGTGAACGGCCACG
AGTTCGAGATCGAGGGCGAGGGCGAGGGCCGCCCCTACGAGGCCTTCCAGACCGCTAGGCTGAAGGTGAC
CAAGGGTGGCCCCCTGCCCTTCGCCTGGGACATCCTGTCCCCTCAGTTCATGTACGGCTCCAAGGCCTAC
ATTAAGCACCCAGCCGACATCCCCGACTACTTCAAGCTGTCCTTCCCCGAGGGCTTCAGGTGGGAGCGCG
TGATGAGCTTCGAGGACGGCGGCATTATTCACGTTAATCAGGACTCCTCCCTGCAGGACGGCGTATTCAT
CTACAAGGTGAAGCTGCTCGGCACCAACTTCCCCCCCGACGGCCCCGTAATGCAGAAGAAGACCATGGGC
TGGGAGGCTTCCTACGAGATGACTACCCGTAACCTTACAGATGAGCAGATTGCGGAGTTCCGTGAGGCCT
TTTCGCTGCTTGATCGTGATCAGGATGGAAATATCACGTCCAATGAATTGGGTGTGGTTATGAGGTCGTT
AGGTCTATCGCCTACTGCCGCCGAATTACAAGATATGATTAATGAGGTCGATGCCGATGGTAATGGCACA
ATTGATTTTACCGAATTTTTGACAATGATGGCCCGGAAAATGAAGGATACCGACGACGAAGAGGAAGTTC
GCGAAGCCTTTAAAGTCTTCGATAAAGATGGAAGTGGATACATTACAGTCGAGGAGCTGACTCATGTTCT
TACAAGTCTCGGTGAACGTTTGTCTCGAGAAGAAGTAGCCGATGTGATACGTGAAGCCGACTCCGATGGC
GATGGTGTAATCAACTACGAAGAATTTTCTCGTGTCATTTCTTCCAAGGGCGGTTCAGGAGGCAGCGGGT
CAGGTTCAATGAGGAAACCGTTCCGTGGCGCGGGCAACGCTGTGCGTGCTTTCAGCACTTGGAAAAAGCT
AGTGCCGCGGGTTTCCGAGTGGATGTACCCCGAGGACGGCGCCCTGAAGAGCGAGATCAGGAAGGGGCTG
AGGCTGAAGGACGGCGGCCACTACGCCGCCGAGGTCAAGACCACCTACAAGGCCAAGAAGCCCGTGCAGC
TGCCCGGCGCCTACATCGTCGACATCGAGTTGGACATCTTGTCCCACAACGAGGACTACACCATCGTGGA
ACAGTGCGAACGCGCCGTGGGCCGCCACCCCACCGGTGGCACGGACGCGCTGTACAAGCGACCGGTTCAC
GTGGGAAGTGGGGCTACAAACTTCTCACTGCTGAAACAGGCCGGGGATGTGGAGGAAAACCCAGGACCAC
ACGTGACTAGTATGGTCTCCAAGGGTGAAGAGCTGTTCACTGGCGTGGTGCCTATCTTGGTGGAACTCGA
CGGTGATGTGAACGGCCATAAGTTCTCCGTCAGAGGTGAAGGCGAGGGTGACGCTACTAACGGCAAGTTG
ACACTGAAGTTCATCTGCACTACAGGTAAGCTGCCTGTGCCATGGCCAACACTGGTGACAACCTTGGGCT
ATGGTGTGGCCTGCTTTGCTAGATATCCAGATCACATGAAGCAGCATGACTTCTTCAAGTCCGCAATGCC
TGAGGGATACGTGCAAGAGCGGACTATCTCTTTCAAAGACGACGGCACCTACAAGACAAGGGCAGAAGTG
AAGTTTGAGGGTGACACTCTCGTGAACAGAATCGTGCTGAAGGGCATCGACTTTAAAGAAGACGGCAACA
TTCTTGGCCACAAGCTGGAGTATAACTTCAACAGCCATAAGGTGTACATCACAGCTGACAAGCAGAAGAA
CGGCATTAAGGCAAACTTCAAGACCAGGCATAACGTGGAAGACGGTGGAGTGCAGCTGGCTGATCATTAC
CAGCAGAACACACCTATCGGAGATGGACCAGTGCTTCTGCCTGATAACCACTATCTGAGCCATCAGAGCA
AGTTGTCCAAAGATCCAAACGAGAAGAGAGACCACATGGTGCTGAAAGAGCGGGTGACTGCTGCTGGTAT
CACACACGATATGGACGAGTTGTACAAGTGAGAATTCGATATCAAGCTTATCGATAATCAACCTCTGGAT
TACAAAATTTGTGAAAGATTGACTGGTATTCTTAACTATGTTGCTCCTTTTACGCTATGTGGATACGCTG
CTTTAATGCCTTTGTATCATGCTATTGCTTCCCGTATGGCTTTCATTTTCTCCTCCTTGTATAAATCCTG
GTTGCTGTCTCTTTATGAGGAGTTGTGGCCCGTTGTCAGGCAACGTGGCGTGGTGTGCACTGTGTTTGCT
GACGCAACCCCCACTGGTTGGGGCATTGCCACCACCTGTCAGCTCCTTTCCGGGACTTTCGCTTTCCCCC
TCCCTATTGCCACGGCGGAACTCATCGCCGCCTGCCTTGCCCGCTGCTGGACAGGGGCTCGGCTGTTGGG
CACTGACAATTCCGTGGTGTTGTCGGGGAAATCATCGTCCTTTCCTTGGCTGCTCGCCTGTGTTGCCACC
TGGATTCTGCGCGGGACGTCCTTCTGCTACGTCCCTTCGGCCCTCAATCCAGCGGACCTTCCTTCCCGCG
GCCTGCTGCCGGCTCTGCGGCCTCTTCCGCGTCTTCGCCTTCGCCCTCAGACGAGTCGGATCTCCCTTTG
GGCCGCCTCCCCGCATCGATACCGTCGACCCGGGCGGCCGCTTCGAGCAGACATGATAAGATACATTGAT
GAGTTTGGACAAACCACAACTAGAATGCAGTGAAAAAAATGCTTTATTTGTGAAATTTGTGATGCTATTG
CTTTATTTGTAACCATTATAAGCTGCAATAAACAAGTTAACAACAACAATTGCATTCATTTTATGTTTCA
GGTTCAGGGGGAGATGTGGGAGGTTTTTTAAAGCAAGTAAAACCTCTACAAATGTGGTAAAATCGATAAG
GATCTTCCTAGAGCATGGCTACGTAGATAAGTAGCATGGCGGGTTAATCATTAACTACAAGGAACCCCTA
GTGATGGAGTTGGCCACTCCCTCTCTGCGCGCTCGCTCGCTCACTGAGGCCGGGCGACCAAAGGTCGCCC
GACGCCCGGGCTTTGCCCGGGCGGCCTCAGTGAGCGAGCGAGCGCGCAGCTGCATTAATGAATCGGCCAA
CGCGCGGGGAGAGGCGGTTTGCGTATTGGGCGCTCTTCCGCTTCCTCGCTCACTGACTCGCTGCGCTCGG
TCGTTCGGCTGCGGCGAGCGGTATCAGCTCACTCAAAGGCGGTAATACGGTTATCCACAGAATCAGGGGA
TAACGCAGGAAAGAACATGTGAGCAAAAGGCCAGCAAAAGGCCAGGAACCGTAAAAAGGCCGCGTTGCTG
GCGTTTTTCCATAGGCTCCGCCCCCCTGACGAGCATCACAAAAATCGACGCTCAAGTCAGAGGTGGCGAA
ACCCGACAGGACTATAAAGATACCAGGCGTTTCCCCCTGGAAGCTCCCTCGTGCGCTCTCCTGTTCCGAC
CCTGCCGCTTACCGGATACCTGTCCGCCTTTCTCCCTTCGGGAAGCGTGGCGCTTTCTCATAGCTCACGC
TGTAGGTATCTCAGTTCGGTGTAGGTCGTTCGCTCCAAGCTGGGCTGTGTGCACGAACCCCCCGTTCAGC
CCGACCGCTGCGCCTTATCCGGTAACTATCGTCTTGAGTCCAACCCGGTAAGACACGACTTATCGCCACT
GGCAGCAGCCACTGGTAACAGGATTAGCAGAGCGAGGTATGTAGGCGGTGCTACAGAGTTCTTGAAGTGG
TGGCCTAACTACGGCTACACTAGAAGAACAGTATTTGGTATCTGCGCTCTGCTGAAGCCAGTTACCTTCG
GAAAAAGAGTTGGTAGCTCTTGATCCGGCAAACAAACCACCGCTGGTAGCGGTGGTTTTTTTGTTTGCAA
GCAGCAGATTACGCGCAGAAAAAAAGGATCTCAAGAAGATCCTTTGATCTTTTCTACGGGGTCTGACGCT
CAGTGGAACGAAAACTCACGTTAAGGGATTTTGGTCATGAGATTATCAAAAAGGATCTTCACCTAGATCC
TTTTAAATTAAAAATGAAGTTTTAAATCAATCTAAAGTATATATGAGTAAACTTGGTCTGACAGTTACCA
ATGCTTAATCAGTGAGGCACCTATCTCAGCGATCTGTCTATTTCGTTCATCCATAGTTGCCTGACTCCCC
GTCGTGTAGATAACTACGATACGGGAGGGCTTACCATCTGGCCCCAGTGCTGCAATGATACCGCGAGACC
CACGCTCACCGGCTCCAGATTTATCAGCAATAAACCAGCCAGCCGGAAGGGCCGAGCGCAGAAGTGGTCC
TGCAACTTTATCCGCCTCCATCCAGTCTATTAATTGTTGCCGGGAAGCTAGAGTAAGTAGTTCGCCAGTT
AATAGTTTGCGCAACGTTGTTGCCATTGCTACAGGCATCGTGGTGTCACGCTCGTCGTTTGGTATGGCTT
CATTCAGCTCCGGTTCCCAACGATCAAGGCGAGTTACATGATCCCCCATGTTGTGCAAAAAAGCGGTTAG
CTCCTTCGGTCCTCCGATCGTTGTCAGAAGTAAGTTGGCCGCAGTGTTATCACTCATGGTTATGGCAGCA
CTGCATAATTCTCTTACTGTCATGCCATCCGTAAGATGCTTTTCTGTGACTGGTGAGTACTCAACCAAGT
CATTCTGAGAATAGTGTATGCGGCGACCGAGTTGCTCTTGCCCGGCGTCAATACGGGATAATACCGCGCC
ACATAGCAGAACTTTAAAAGTGCTCATCATTGGAAAACGTTCTTCGGGGCGAAAACTCTCAAGGATCTTA
CCGCTGTTGAGATCCAGTTCGATGTAACCCACTCGTGCACCCAACTGATCTTCAGCATCTTTTACTTTCA
CCAGCGTTTCTGGGTGAGCAAAAACAGGAAGGCAAAATGCCGCAAAAAAGGGAATAAGGGCGACACGGAA
ATGTTGAATACTCATACTCTTCCTTTTTCAATATTATTGAAGCATTTATCAGGGTTATTGTCTCATGAGC
GGATACATATTTGAATGTATTTAGAAAAATAAACAAATAGGGGTTCCGCGCACATTTCCCCGAAAAGTGC
CACCTAAATTGTAAGCGTTAATATTTTGTTAAAATTCGCGTTAAATTTTTGTTAAATCAGCTCATTTTTT
AACCAATAGGCCGAAATCGGCAAAATCCCTTATAAATCAAAAGAATAGACCGAGATAGGGT
[37 nt withheld, positions 6292-6328]
AAAGAACGTGGACTCCAACGTCAAAGG
[49 nt withheld, positions 6356-6404]
T
[91 nt withheld, positions 6406-6496]
G
[124 nt withheld, positions 6498-6621]
CCCATTCGCCATTCAGGCTGCGCAACTGTTGGGAAGGGCGATCGGTGCGGGCCTCTTCGCTATTACGCCA
GCTGCGCGCTCGCTCGCTCACTGAGGCCGCCCGGGCAAAGCCCGGGCGTCGGGCGACCTTTGGTCGCCCG
GCCTCAGTGAGCGAGCGAGCGCGCAGAGAGGGAGTGGCCAACTCCATCACTAGGGGTTCCTTGTAGTTAA
TGATTAACCCGCCATGCTACT
Features (pLannotate 1.2.2; 20 found; start..end, strand, type, name):
     31..279     +  enhancer       CMV enhancer (fragment): human cytomegalovirus immediate early enhancer
    281..558     +  promoter       chicken β-actin promoter: No description available
    559..694     +  intron         hybrid intron (fragment): hybrid between chicken β-actin (CBA) and minute virus of mice (MMV) introns (Gray et al., 2011)
    783..913     +  intron         chimeric intron (fragment): chimera between introns from chicken β-actin and rabbit β-globin
   1030..1488    +  CDS            mApple (fragment): mApple is a basic (constitutively fluorescent) red fluorescent protein published in 2008, derived from Discosoma sp.. It is reported to be a rapidly-maturing monomer with high acid sensitivity.
   1489..1848    +  CDS            cam1 (fragment): CALM_SCHPO - Experimental evidence at protein level: Swiss-Prot protein existence level 1. Calmodulin mediates the control of a large number of enzymes, ion channels and other proteins by Ca(2+). Among the enzymes to be stimulated by the calmodulin-Ca(2+) complex are a number of protein kinases and phosphatases. From Schizosaccharomyces pombe (strain 972 / ATCC 24843) (Fission yeast).
   2051..2298    +  CDS            mApple (fragment): photostable monomeric derivative of DsRed (Shaner et al., 2008) mammalian codon-optimized
   2392..3108    +  CDS            mClover1.5: mClover1.5 is a fluorescent protein published in 2016, derived from Aequorea victoria. It is reported to be a monomer.
   3112..3136    +  misc_feature   MCS (fragment): pBluescript multiple cloning site
   3136..3724    +  misc_feature   WPRE: woodchuck hepatitis virus posttranscriptional regulatory element
   3767..3888    -  polyA_signal   SV40 poly(A) signal: SV40 polyadenylation signal
   3911..3979    -  CDS            large T antigen (fragment): large T antigen from SV40 (simian virus 40)
   4050..4183    +  repeat_region  AAV2 ITR: inverted terminal repeat of adeno-associated virus serotype 2 inverted
   4177..4233    -  CDS            lacI (fragment): lac repressor; lacI; The lac repressor binds to the lac operator to inhibit transcription in E. coli. This inhibition can be relieved by adding lactose or isopropyl-β-D-thiogalactopyranoside (IPTG).
   4416..5004    -  rep_origin     ori: high-copy-number ColE1/pMB1/pBR322/pUC origin of replication
   5175..6035    -  CDS            AmpR: β-lactamase; bla; confers resistance to ampicillin, carbenicillin, and related antibiotics
   6036..6140    -  promoter       AmpR promoter: bla
   6193..6621    -  rep_origin     f1 ori (sequence partly withheld): f1 bacteriophage origin of replication; arrow indicates direction of (+) strand synthesis
   6626..6695    -  CDS            lacZα (fragment): LacZα fragment of β-galactosidase; lacZ fragment
   6690..6822    -  repeat_region  AAV2 ITR (fragment): inverted terminal repeat of adeno-associated virus serotype 2 inverted
