[The description below was written by a language model from this plasmid's Addgene catalogue record and pLannotate feature annotations shown in this document.]
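Description:
pAAV-CAG-NES-FRCaMPi-P2A-mGreenLantern is an AAV transfer plasmid built on a pAAV backbone for mammalian expression, designed to co-express the red fluorescent calcium indicator FRCaMPi and the green fluorescent protein mGreenLantern from a single transcript. The 6.85 kb plasmid is maintained in E. coli through a high-copy ColE1/pUC-type origin with ampicillin selection (AmpR with its own bla promoter) and also carries an f1 phage origin. Two AAV2 inverted terminal repeats flank the expression cassette and provide the cis signals needed for replication and packaging of the intervening DNA into recombinant AAV particles when helper functions are supplied in trans.

Expression is driven by the CAG promoter, annotated here as a CMV enhancer fragment, the chicken β-actin promoter and chimeric intron fragments, which gives strong, broadly active transcription. The synthetic insert begins with an N-terminal nuclear export sequence that keeps the sensor out of the nucleus; the catalogue's link to the nestin gene (NES) appears to be an automatic mismatch with this abbreviation. The sensor itself is annotated as mApple-derived fragments on either side of a calmodulin-like calcium-binding domain, an arrangement consistent with a single-fluorophore indicator whose red fluorescence responds to calcium. By name, a P2A self-cleaving peptide follows, although it is not annotated in the feature table, and then mGreenLantern, which the annotation tool matched to the related protein mClover1.5. This green protein serves as a calcium-independent expression marker or reference signal. A WPRE and an SV40 polyadenylation signal enhance transcript stability and processing. The associated work concerns red calcium indicators for in vivo imaging of neuronal populations.
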