Addgene plasmid #232841: pAAV-CAG-NES-FRCaMPi-P2A-mGreenLantern
Purpose: AAV transfer plasmid for CAG-mediated co-expression of FRCaMPi and mGreenLantern
Depositing lab: Kiryl Piatkevich. Depositing organization: Westlake University. Publication: A sensitive soma-localized red fluorescent calcium indicator for in vivo imaging of neuronal populations at single-cell resolution. Zhou S, Zhu Q, Eom M, Fang S, Subach OM, Ran C, Alvarado JS, Sunkavalli PS, Dong Y, Wang Y, Hu J, Zhang H, Wang Z, Sun X, Yang T, Mu Y, Yoon YG, Guo ZV, Subach FV, Piatkevich KD. PLoS Biol. 2025 Apr 29;23(4):e3003048. doi: 10.1371/journal.pbio.3003048. eCollection 2025 Apr. PubMed 40299972.
Backbone
  Vector backbone: pAAV
  Vector type: Mammalian Expression, AAV
Growth in bacteria
  Bacterial resistance: Ampicillin, 100 μg/mL
  Growth temperature: 37°C
  Growth strain: NEB Stable
  Copy number: High Copy
Gene/Insert
  Gene/Insert name: NES-FRCaMPi
  Species: Synthetic
  Insert size (bp): 2127
  Promoter: CAG
  Tag / fusion protein: nuclear export sequence (N terminal on insert)
  Entrez Gene: NES (a.k.a. Nbla00170)
  Cloning method: Restriction Enzyme; 5′ cloning site KpnI (unknown if destroyed); 3′ cloning site AgeI (unknown if destroyed)
  Sequencing primers: 5′ tggcaaagaattggatccggtaccgccaccATGCTTCAACTTCCTCCTCTTGAACG; 3′ CCACTTCCCACGTGAACCGGTCGCTTGTACAGCGCGTCCGTGCCAC
Terms and licenses: Academic/Nonprofit Terms; Industry Terms: Not Available to Industry
How to cite: pAAV-CAG-NES-FRCaMPi-P2A-mGreenLantern was a gift from Kiryl Piatkevich (Addgene plasmid # 232841 ; http://n2t.net/addgene:232841 ; RRID:Addgene_232841)
